Addgene plasmid #148392: pAc5.1B-HA-DmMe31B-R307AK313AK314A-dsRNAres_AC
Purpose: Insect Expression of DmMe31B-R307AK313AK314A
Depositing lab: Elisa Izaurralde. Depositing organization: Max Planck Institute for Developmental Biology. Publication: miRISC and the CCR4-NOT complex silence mRNA targets independently of 43S ribosomal scanning. Kuzuoglu-Ozturk D, Bhandari D, Huntzinger E, Fauser M, Helms S, Izaurralde E. EMBO J. 2016 Jun 1;35(11):1186-203. doi: 10.15252/embj.201592901. Epub 2016 Mar 23. PubMed 27009120.
Backbone
  Vector backbone: Unknown
  Vector type: Insect Expression
Growth in bacteria
  Bacterial resistance: Ampicillin, 100 μg/mL
  Growth temperature: 37°C
  Growth strain: DH5alpha
  Copy number: Low Copy
Gene/Insert
  Gene/Insert name: DmMe31B-R307AK313AK314A
  Species: D. melanogaster (fly)
  Mutation: one silent mutation A1101G compared to the sequence given by NCBI: NM_078809.3.
  Entrez Gene: me31B (a.k.a. Dmel_CG4916, CG4916, DDX6, Dhh1p/Me31b, DmRH3, Dmel\CG4916, ME31B, Mat31B, Me31B, Me31b, l(2)k06607, me31b)
  Cloning method: Unknown
Terms and licenses: Academic/Nonprofit Terms; Industry Terms: Not Available to Industry
Depositor comments: Plasmids from this collection were made available to the research community and donated after the lab closed. Please note that the sequence provided by the depositing laboratory may be theoretical/predicted or based on Sanger sequencing results. There may be discrepancies between sequencing results obtained by Addgene and the depositor sequence. If an Addgene verified sequence is not available, please contact before placing your order to request that our lab fully sequence the plasmid.
How to cite: pAc5.1B-HA-DmMe31B-R307AK313AK314A-dsRNAres_AC was a gift from Elisa Izaurralde (Addgene plasmid # 148392 ; http://n2t.net/addgene:148392 ; RRID:Addgene_148392)
