[The description below was written by a language model from this plasmid's Addgene catalogue record and pLannotate feature annotations shown in this document.]
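Description:
pAc5.1B-HA-DmMe31B-R307AK313AK314A-dsRNAres_AC is an insect-cell expression plasmid of 6,751 nt for producing an HA-tagged mutant of the Drosophila melanogaster DEAD-box RNA helicase Me31B (the fly DDX6 orthologue). The catalogue entry lists the backbone as unknown, although the name and feature layout point to a pAc5.1-type vector. It is propagated in E. coli through a ColE1/pUC-family origin and selected with ampicillin via a β-lactamase gene under its own bla promoter. The annotation describes this origin as high copy, whereas the repository lists the plasmid as low copy. Short fragments annotated as tetracycline resistance and SV40 large T antigen appear to be non-functional backbone remnants.

Expression is driven by the constitutive Drosophila actin 5C promoter. It is followed by a short HA epitope segment (annotated as a fragment of a 3xHA tag, 27 nt, consistent with a single HA copy) placed directly upstream of the me31B coding sequence, giving an N-terminally tagged protein. A vector-derived V5 tag lies downstream of the insert, but the record does not say whether it is in frame or translated. An SV40 polyadenylation signal follows. The insert carries the alanine substitutions R307A, K313A and K314A, plus one silent change (A1101G) relative to the NCBI reference. The "dsRNAres" label implies silent recoding that makes the transcript resistant to a dsRNA used to knock down the endogenous gene, although the record does not detail these changes. This design suits complementation experiments in cultured fly cells depleted of endogenous Me31B. The associated publication concerns mRNA silencing by miRISC and the CCR4-NOT complex. The functional effect of the three mutations is not stated in the record.
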