Features (pLannotate 1.2.2; 10 found; start..end, strand, type, name):
     56..2568    +  promoter       Ac5 promoter: Drosophila melanogaster actin 5C promoter
   2594..2620    +  CDS            3xHA (fragment): three tandem HA epitope tags
   2621..3997    +  CDS            me31B: DDX6_DROME - Experimental evidence at protein level: Swiss-Prot protein existence level 1. ATP-dependent RNA helicase which is a core component of a variety of ribonucleoprotein complexes (RNPs) that play critical roles in translational repression and mRNA decapping during embryogenesis, oogenesis, neurogenesis and neurotransmission (PubMed:11546740, PubMed:16256742, PubMed:17178403, PubMed:18590813, PubMed:21267420, PubMed:21447556, PubMed:28875934, PubMed:28388438, PubMed:17982591, PubMed:31114929). Recruits core components and translational repressors to some RNP complexes, and mediates RNP
   4036..4077    +  CDS            V5 tag: epitope tag from simian virus 5
   4177..4311    -  polyA_signal   SV40 poly(A) signal: SV40 polyadenylation signal
   4334..4418    -  CDS            large T antigen (fragment): large T antigen from SV40 (simian virus 40)
   4419..4889    +  CDS            TcR (fragment): tetracycline efflux protein; tet; confers resistance to tetracycline
   4933..5521    -  rep_origin     ori: high-copy-number ColE1/pMB1/pBR322/pUC origin of replication
   5692..6552    -  CDS            AmpR: β-lactamase; bla; confers resistance to ampicillin, carbenicillin, and related antibiotics
   6553..6657    -  promoter       AmpR promoter: bla
>Addgene plasmid #148392 | pAc5.1B-HA-DmMe31B-R307AK313AK314A-dsRNAres_AC | depositor full sequence | sequence record 290840 | Full Sequence
CTTCAAGGAATTAATTCTATATTCTAAAAACACAAATGATACTTCTAAAAAAAATCATGAATGGCATCAA
CTCTGAATCAAATCTTTGCAGATGCACCTACTTCTCATTTCCACTGTCACATCATTTTTCCAGATCTCGC
TGCCTGTTATGTGGCCCACAAACCAAGACACGTTTTATGGCCATTAAAGCTGGCTGATCGTCGCCAAACA
CCAAATACATATCAATATGTACATTCGAGAAAGAAGCGATCAAAGAAGCGTCTTCGGGCGAGTAGGAGAA
TGCGGAGGAGAAGGAGAACGAGCTGATCTAGTATCTCTCCACAATCCAATGCCAACTGACCAACTGGCCA
TATTCGGAGCAATTTGAAGCCAATTTCCATCGCCTGGCGATCGCTCCATTCTTGGCTATATGTTTTTCAC
CGTTCCCGGGGCCATTTTCAAAGACTCGTCGGTAAGATAAGATTGTGTCACTCGCTGTCTCTCTTCATTT
GTCGAAGAATGCTGAGGAATTTCGCGATGACGTCGGCGAGTATTTTGAAGAATGAGAATAATTTGTATTT
ATACGAAAATCAGTTAGTGGAATTTTCTACAAAAACATGTTATCTATAGATAATTTTGTTGCAAAATATG
TTGACTATGACAAAGATTGTATGTATATACCTTTAATGTATTCTCATTTTCTTATGTATTTATAATGGCA
ATGATGATACTGATGATATTTTAAGATGATGCCAGACCACAGGCTGATTTCTGCGTCTTTTGCCGAACGC
AGTGCATGTGCGGTTGTTGTTTTTTGGAATAGTTTCAATTTTCGGACTGTCCGCTTTGATTTCAGTTTCT
TGGCTTATTCAAAAAGCAAAGTAAAGCCAAAAAAGCGAGATGGCAATACCAAATGCGGCAAAACGGTAGT
GGAAGGAAAGGGGTGCGGGGCAGCGGAAGGAAGGGTGGGGCGGGGCGTGGCGGGGTCTGTGGCTGGGCGC
GACGTCACCGACGTTGGAGCCACTCCTTTGACCATGTGTGCGTGTGTGTATTATTCGTGTCTCGCCACTC
GCCGGTTGTTTTTTTCTTTTTATCTCGCTCTCTCTAGCGCCATCTCGTACGCATGCTCAACGCACCGCAT
GTTGCCGTGTCCTTTATGCGTCATTTTGGCTCGAAATAGGCAATTATTTAAACAAAGATTAGTCAACGAA
AACGCTAAAATAAATAAGTCTACAATATGGTTACTTATTGCCATGTGTGTGCAGCCAACGATAGCAACAA
AAGCAACAACACAGTGGCTTTCCCTCTTTCACTTTTTGTTTGCAAGCGCGTGCGAGCAAGACGGCACGAC
CGGCAAACGCAATTACGCTGACAAAGAGCAGACGAAGTTTTGGCCGAAAAACATCAAGGCGCCTGATACG
AATGCATTTGCAATAACAATTGCGATATTTAATATTGTTTATGAAGCTGTTTGACTTCAAAACACACAAA
AAAAAAAATAAAACAAATTATTTGAAAGAGAATTAGGAATCGGACAGCTTATCGTTACGGGCTAACAGCA
CACCGAGACGAAATAGCTTACCTGACGTCACAGCCTCTGGAAGAACTGCCGCCAAGCAGAGAGAGAGAGA
AAAAGAGGGAGAGCAGCTTAGACCGCATGTGCTTGTGTGTGAGGCGTCTCTCTCTTCGTCTCCTGTTTGC
GCAAACGCATAGACTGCACTGAGAAAATCGATTACCTATTTTTTATGAATGAATATTTGCACTATTACTA
TTCAAAACTATTAAGATAGCAATCACATTCAATAGCCAAATACTATACCACCTGAGCGATGCAACGAAAT
GATCAATTTGAGCAAAAATGCTGCATATTTAGGACGGCATCATTATAGAAATGCTTCTTGCTGTGTACTT
TTCTCTCGTCTGGCAGCTGTTTCGCCGTTATTGTTAAAACCGGCTTAAGTTAGGTGTGTTTTCTACGACT
AGTGATGCCCCTACTAGAAGATGTGTGTTGCACAAATGTCCCTGAATAACCAATTTGAAGTGCAGATAGC
AGTAAACGTAAGCTAATATGAATATTATTTAACTGTAATGTTTTAATATCGCTGGACATTACTAATAAAC
CCACTATAAACACATGTACATATGTATGTTTTGGCATACAATGAGTAGTTGGGGAAAAAATGTGTAAAAG
CACCGTGACCATCACAGCATAAAGATAACCAGCTGAAGTATCGAATATGAGTAACCCCCAAATTGAATCA
CATGCCGCAACTGATAGGACCCATGGAAGTACACTCTTCATGGCGATATACAAGACACACACAAGCACGA
ACACCCAGTTGCGGAGGAAATTCTCCGTAAATGAAAACCCAATCGGCGAACAATTCATACCCATATATGG
TAAAAGTTTTGAACGCGACTTGAGAGCGGAGAGCATTGCGGCTGATAAGGTTTTAGCGCTAAGCGGGCTT
TATAAAACGGGCTGCGGGACCAGTTTTCATATCACTACCGTTTGAGTTCTTGTGCTGTGTGGATACTCCT
CCCGACACAAAGCCGCTCCATCAGCCAGCAGTCGTCTAATCCAGAGACCCCGGATCGGGGTACCAACATG
GCTTACCCATACGATGTTCCAGATTACGCTATGATGACCGAGAAACTGAACTCCGGCCATACCAACCTGA
CTTCTAAAGGAATAATTAACGACCTGCAGATAGCCGGTAATACTTCAGATGACATGGGGTGGAAGTCTAA
ATTAAAATTACCACCGAAAGATAATCGGTTTAAGACGACAGACGTTACAGACACACGGGGAAACGAGTTT
GAAGAATTCTGTTTAAAGCGGGAGTTGCTGATGGGAATCTTTGAAAAAGGTTGGGAACGGCCATCACCGA
TACAAGAAGCTGCAATACCAATTGCTCTGTCGGGTAAGGACGTCCTAGCCAGAGCAAAAAATGGAACGGG
AAAAACCGGCGCGTATTGTATACCTGTCCTGGAGCAGATAGATCCTACAAAAGATTATATACAAGCCTTG
GTTATGGTTCCAACACGGGAACTGGCCTTGCAGACATCCCAAATTTGCATAGAATTAGCCAAGCACCTGG
ACATTAGAGTTATGGTTACGACAGGTGGAACAATCTTGAAAGACGATATATTGCGAATATACCAGAAGGT
CCAGCTAATCATCGCAACACCAGGCCGGATTTTGGACCTTATGGACAAAAAGGTAGCAGACATGAGTCAC
TGTCGAATTCTGGTATTAGACGAAGCAGACAAATTGCTATCACTAGACTTCCAGGGAATGTTAGACCACG
TCATCTTAAAACTACCCAAAGACCCTCAAATACTATTGTTCTCGGCCACCTTCCCGTTAACTGTAAAAAA
TTTCATGGAGAAGCATTTACGCGAGCCTTACGAGATCAACCTGATGGAGGAGCTAACACTGAAGGGTGTC
ACTCAGTACTATGCATTCGTACAGGAGCGCCAGAAAGTACACTGCTTGAATACGCTCTTTTCGAAGCTGC
AGATCAATCAGTCTATCATATTCTGCAATTCCACGCAAGCTGTCGAGCTATTGGCCGCAGCGATCACAGA
GCTTGGATATTGCTGTTACTATATACACGCTAAGATGGCCCAGGCACACAGAAATCGAGTATTCCACGAT
TTCCGCCAAGGACTCTGTCGCAATCTGGTGTGCTCCGACCTGTTCACCCGTGGTATCGACGTGCAGGCCG
TGAATGTAGTGATCAATTTCGATTTCCCACGAATGGCAGAGACATACTTGCATCGAATTGGTCGCTCAGG
ACGTTTCGGTCATTTGGGTATTGCTATTAATCTGATAACCTACGAGGATCGGTTTGATCTGCATCGGATT
GAAAAAGAACTTGGAACCGAAATAAAGCCTATTCCGAAGGTCATAGACCCCGCCCTTTATGTCGCAAACG
TTGGCGCATCCGTTGGCGATACTTGCAACAACAGTGATCTGAATAATTCTGCGAACGAGGAGGGCAACGT
TAGCAAATAAGCGGCCGCTCGAGTCTAGAGGGCCCGCGGTTCGAAGGTAAGCCTATCCCTAACCCTCTCC
TCGGTCTCGATTCTACGCGTACCGGTCATCATCACCATCACCATTGAGTTTAAACCCGCTGATCAGCCTC
GACTGTGCCTTCTAAGGCCTGAGCTCGCTGATCAGCCTCGATCGAGGATCCAGACATGATAAGATACATT
GATGAGTTTGGACAAACCACAACTAGAATGCAGTGAAAAAAATGCTTTATTTGTGAAATTTGTGATGCTA
TTGCTTTATTTGTAACCATTATAAGCTGCAATAAACAAGTTAACAACAACAATTGCATTCATTTTATGTT
TCAGGTTCAGGGGGAGGTGTGGGAGGTTTTTTAAAGCAAGTAAAACCTCTACAAATGTGGTATGGCTGAT
TATGATCAGTCGACCGATGCCCTTGAGAGCCTTCAACCCAGTCAGCTCCTTCCGGTGGGCGCGGGGCATG
ACTATCGTCGCCGCACTTATGACTGTCTTCTTTATCATGCAACTCGTAGGACAGGTGCCGGCAGCGCTCT
GGGTCATTTTCGGCGAGGACCGCTTTCGCTGGAGCGCGACGATGATCGGCCTGTCGCTTGCGGTATTCGG
AATCTTGCACGCCCTCGCTCAAGCCTTCGTCACTGGTCCCGCCACCAAACGTTTCGGCGAGAAGCAGGCC
ATTATCGCCGGCATGGCGGCCGACGCGCTGGGCTACGTCTTGCTGGCGTTCGCGACGCGAGGCTGGATGG
CCTTCCCCATTATGATTCTTCTCGCTTCCGGCGGCATCGGGATGCCCGCGTTGCAGGCCATGCTGTCCAG
GCAGGTAGATGACGACCATCAGGGACAGCTTCAAGGATCGCTCGCGGCTCTTACCAGCCAGCAAAAGGCC
AGGAACCGTAAAAAGGCCGCGTTGCTGGCGTTTTTCCATAGGCTCCGCCCCCCTGACGAGCATCACAAAA
ATCGACGCTCAAGTCAGAGGTGGCGAAACCCGACAGGACTATAAAGATACCAGGCGTTTCCCCCTGGAAG
CTCCCTCGTGCGCTCTCCTGTTCCGACCCTGCCGCTTACCGGATACCTGTCCGCCTTTCTCCCTTCGGGA
AGCGTGGCGCTTTCTCAATGCTCACGCTGTAGGTATCTCAGTTCGGTGTAGGTCGTTCGCTCCAAGCTGG
GCTGTGTGCACGAACCCCCCGTTCAGCCCGACCGCTGCGCCTTATCCGGTAACTATCGTCTTGAGTCCAA
CCCGGTAAGACACGACTTATCGCCACTGGCAGCAGCCACTGGTAACAGGATTAGCAGAGCGAGGTATGTA
GGCGGTGCTACAGAGTTCTTGAAGTGGTGGCCTAACTACGGCTACACTAGAAGGACAGTATTTGGTATCT
GCGCTCTGCTGAAGCCAGTTACCTTCGGAAAAAGAGTTGGTAGCTCTTGATCCGGCAAACAAACCACCGC
TGGTAGCGGTGGTTTTTTTGTTTGCAAGCAGCAGATTACGCGCAGAAAAAAAGGATCTCAAGAAGATCCT
TTGATCTTTTCTACGGGGTCTGACGCTCAGTGGAACGAAAACTCACGTTAAGGGATTTTGGTCATGAGAT
TATCAAAAAGGATCTTCACCTAGATCCTTTTAAATTAAAAATGAAGTTTTAAATCAATCTAAAGTATATA
TGAGTAAACTTGGTCTGACAGTTACCAATGCTTAATCAGTGAGGCACCTATCTCAGCGATCTGTCTATTT
CGTTCATCCATAGTTGCCTGACTCCCCGTCGTGTAGATAACTACGATACGGGAGGGCTTACCATCTGGCC
CCAGTGCTGCAATGATACCGCGAGACCCACGCTCACCGGCTCCAGATTTATCAGCAATAAACCAGCCAGC
CGGAAGGGCCGAGCGCAGAAGTGGTCCTGCAACTTTATCCGCCTCCATCCAGTCTATTAATTGTTGCCGG
GAAGCTAGAGTAAGTAGTTCGCCAGTTAATAGTTTGCGCAACGTTGTTGCCATTGCTGCAGGCATCGTGG
TGTCACGCTCGTCGTTTGGTATGGCTTCATTCAGCTCCGGTTCCCAACGATCAAGGCGAGTTACATGATC
CCCCATGTTGTGCAAAAAAGCGGTTAGCTCCTTCGGTCCTCCGATCGTTGTCAGAAGTAAGTTGGCCGCA
GTGTTATCACTCATGGTTATGGCAGCACTGCATAATTCTCTTACTGTCATGCCATCCGTAAGATGCTTTT
CTGTGACTGGTGAGTACTCAACCAAGTCATTCTGAGAATAGTGTATGCGGCGACCGAGTTGCTCTTGCCC
GGCGTCAACACGGGATAATACCGCGCCACATAGCAGAACTTTAAAAGTGCTCATCATTGGAAAACGTTCT
TCGGGGCGAAAACTCTCAAGGATCTTACCGCTGTTGAGATCCAGTTCGATGTAACCCACTCGTGCACCCA
ACTGATCTTCAGCATCTTTTACTTTCACCAGCGTTTCTGGGTGAGCAAAAACAGGAAGGCAAAATGCCGC
AAAAAAGGGAATAAGGGCGACACGGAAATGTTGAATACTCATACTCTTCCTTTTTCAATATTATTGAAGC
ATTTATCAGGGTTATTGTCTCATGAGCGGATACATATTTGAATGTATTTAGAAAAATAAACAAATAGGGG
TTCCGCGCACATTTCCCCGAAAAGTGCCACCTGACGTCTAAGAAACCATTATTATCATGACATTAACCTA
TAAAAATAGGCGTATCACGAGGCCCTTTCGT
